Addgene plasmid #201705: pGFP-mTet1s_K852E pc3915
Purpose: Expresses of GFP-tagged mTet1s_K852E in mammalian cells
Depositing lab: Cristina Cardoso. Depositing organization: Technische Universitaet Darmstadt. Publication: Isoform-specific and ubiquitination dependent recruitment of Tet1 to replicating heterochromatin modulates methylcytosine oxidation. Arroyo M, Hastert FD, Zhadan A, Schelter F, Zimbelmann S, Rausch C, Ludwig AK, Carell T, Cardoso MC. Nat Commun. 2022 Sep 2;13(1):5173. doi: 10.1038/s41467-022-32799-8. PubMed 36056023.
Backbone
  Vector backbone: GFP-tagged construct encoding the catalitic domain of Tet1 (pc2315)
  Backbone size w/o insert (bp): 9095
  Total vector size (bp): 9095
  Modifications to backbone: To mutate lysine 852 in Tet1-CD (pc2315) to glutamate (pc3915), a sequence- and ligation-independent cloning approach was chosen
  Vector type: Mammalian Expression
Growth in bacteria
  Bacterial resistance: Ampicillin, 100 μg/mL
  Growth temperature: 37°C
  Growth strain: DH5alpha
  Copy number: Unknown
Gene/Insert
  Gene/Insert name: Tet1s-K852E (alt name: Tet1 short isoform)
  Species: M. musculus (mouse)
  Mutation: Lysine 852 mutated to glutamate
  Entrez Gene: Tet1 (a.k.a. 2510010B09Rik, Cxxc6, D10Ertd17e, LCX, mKIAA1676)
  Promoter: CAG
  Tag / fusion protein: GFP (N terminal on backbone)
  Cloning method: Ligation Independent Cloning
  Sequencing primers: 5′ CAACGGCTGTGAGTTTGGGAGGAG; 3′ CTCCTCCCAAACTCACAGCCGTTG
Terms and licenses: Academic/Nonprofit Terms; Industry Terms: Not Available to Industry
How to cite: pGFP-mTet1s_K852E pc3915 was a gift from Cristina Cardoso (Addgene plasmid # 201705 ; http://n2t.net/addgene:201705 ; RRID:Addgene_201705)
