[The description below was written by a language model from this plasmid's Addgene catalogue record and pLannotate feature annotations shown in this document.]
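Description:
pGFP-mTet1s_K852E pc3915 is a mammalian expression plasmid of about 9 kb (the catalogue lists 9,095 bp; the sequenced record is 9,025 nt) that produces a GFP-tagged mouse Tet1 protein carrying a lysine 852 to glutamate substitution. It is propagated in E. coli through a high-copy ColE1/pUC-type origin with ampicillin selection from the β-lactamase gene. The backbone also carries an f1 phage origin and several short annotated remnants (rop, bom, lacZα, lacI, RSF ori fragments and an SV40 promoter segment) that appear to be leftovers of vector construction rather than functional units.

Expression is driven by the CAG promoter, annotated here as its three parts: the CMV immediate-early enhancer, the chicken β-actin promoter and a chimeric β-actin/β-globin intron, which together give strong constitutive transcription in many mammalian cell types. The open reading frame begins with EGFP fused at the N terminus of the Tet1 coding region. Downstream, an EMCV IRES links a blasticidin S deaminase gene to the same transcript, so blasticidin could be used to select expressing cells, and an SV40 polyadenylation signal terminates the message; small bleomycin-resistance fragments follow the BSD gene.

The record is not fully consistent about the insert. It is named as the Tet1 short isoform, but the stated parent is a GFP-tagged Tet1 catalytic-domain construct, and the annotated Tet1 segment is only a roughly 2.1 kb fragment. The mutation was introduced by sequence- and ligation-independent cloning. The associated publication concerns isoform-specific, ubiquitination-dependent recruitment of Tet1 to replicating heterochromatin and its effect on methylcytosine oxidation, which suggests the mutant is used to test the role of lysine 852 by live-cell imaging.
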