Features (pLannotate 1.2.2; 22 found; start..end, strand, type, name):
      1..589     -  rep_origin     ori: high-copy-number ColE1/pMB1/pBR322/pUC origin of replication
    760..1620    -  CDS            AmpR: β-lactamase; bla; confers resistance to ampicillin, carbenicillin, and related antibiotics
   1621..1725    -  promoter       AmpR promoter: bla
   1820..1855    +  CDS            rop (fragment): Rop protein, which maintains plasmids at low copy number; rop
   1957..2056    +  misc_feature   bom (fragment): basis of mobility region from pBR322
   2057..2512    -  rep_origin     f1 ori (sequence partly withheld): f1 bacteriophage origin of replication; arrow indicates direction of (+) strand synthesis
   2516..2673    -  CDS            lacZα (fragment): LacZα fragment of β-galactosidase; lacZ fragment
   2676..2694    +  promoter       T7 promoter: promoter for bacteriophage T7 RNA polymerase
   2763..3066    +  enhancer       CMV enhancer: human cytomegalovirus immediate early enhancer
   3068..3345    +  promoter       chicken β-actin promoter: No description available
   3346..4362    +  intron         chimeric intron: chimera between introns from chicken β-actin and rabbit β-globin
   4440..5156    +  CDS            EGFP: EGFP is a basic (constitutively fluorescent) green fluorescent protein published in 1996, derived from Aequorea victoria. It is reported to be a rapidly-maturing weak dimer with moderate acid sensitivity.
   5139..7277    +  CDS            Tet1 (fragment): TET1_MOUSE - Also known as Cxxc6, Kiaa1676. Experimental evidence at protein level: Swiss-Prot protein existence level 1. Dioxygenase that catalyzes the conversion of the modified genomic base 5-methylcytosine (5mC) into 5-hydroxymethylcytosine (5hmC) and plays a key role in active DNA demethylation. Also mediates subsequent conversion of 5hmC into 5-formylcytosine (5fC), and conversion of 5fC to 5-carboxylcytosine (5caC). Conversion of 5mC into 5hmC, 5fC and 5caC probably constitutes the first step in cytosine demethylation. Methylation at the C5 position of cytosine bases is an epigenetic mo
   7416..7878    +  misc_feature   IRES: internal ribosome entry site (IRES) of the encephalomyocarditis virus (EMCV)
   7889..8287    +  CDS            BSD: blasticidin S deaminase; Aspergillus terreus BSD; confers resistance to blasticidin
   8288..8315    +  CDS            BleoR (fragment): antibiotic-binding protein; Sh ble from Streptoalloteichus hindustanus; confers resistance to bleomycin, phleomycin, and Zeocin™
   8325..8450    +  CDS            ble (fragment): BLE_KLEPN - Experimental evidence at protein level: Swiss-Prot protein existence level 1. Binding protein with a strong affinity to the bleomycin family of antibiotics. Binds to CL990; an antimitotic-antibiotic compound. From Klebsiella pneumoniae.
   8445..8566    +  polyA_signal   SV40 poly(A) signal: SV40 polyadenylation signal
   8577..8594    +  misc_feature   MCS (fragment): pBluescript multiple cloning site
   8600..8789    -  promoter       SV40 promoter: SV40 early promoter
   8789..8843    -  CDS            lacI (fragment): lac repressor; lacI; The lac repressor binds to the lac operator to inhibit transcription in E. coli. This inhibition can be relieved by adding lactose or isopropyl-β-D-thiogalactopyranoside (IPTG).
   8845..8978    -  rep_origin     RSF ori (fragment): Plasmids containing the RSF 1030 origin of replication can be propagated in E. coli cells that contain additional plasmids with compatible origins.
>Addgene plasmid #201705 | pGFP-mTet1s_K852E pc3915 | addgene full sequence | sequence record 436288 | Addgene NGS Result
TTTCCATAGGCTCCGCCCCCCTGACGAGCATCACAAAAATCGACGCTCAAGTCAGAGGTGGCGAAACCCG
ACAGGACTATAAAGATACCAGGCGTTTCCCCCTGGAAGCTCCCTCGTGCGCTCTCCTGTTCCGACCCTGC
CGCTTACCGGATACCTGTCCGCCTTTCTCCCTTCGGGAAGCGTGGCGCTTTCTCATAGCTCACGCTGTAG
GTATCTCAGTTCGGTGTAGGTCGTTCGCTCCAAGCTGGGCTGTGTGCACGAACCCCCCGTTCAGCCCGAC
CGCTGCGCCTTATCCGGTAACTATCGTCTTGAGTCCAACCCGGTAAGACACGACTTATCGCCACTGGCAG
CAGCCACTGGTAACAGGATTAGCAGAGCGAGGTATGTAGGCGGTGCTACAGAGTTCTTGAAGTGGTGGCC
TAACTACGGCTACACTAGAAGAACAGTATTTGGTATCTGCGCTCTGCTGAAGCCAGTTACCTTCGGAAAA
AGAGTTGGTAGCTCTTGATCCGGCAAACAAACCACCGCTGGTAGCGGTGGTTTTTTTGTTTGCAAGCAGC
AGATTACGCGCAGAAAAAAAGGATCTCAAGAAGATCCTTTGATCTTTTCTACGGGGTCTGACGCTCAGTG
GAACGAAAACTCACGTTAAGGGATTTTGGTCATGAGATTATCAAAAAGGATCTTCACCTAGATCCTTTTA
AATTAAAAATGAAGTTTTAAATCAATCTAAAGTATATATGAGTAAACTTGGTCTGACAGTTACCAATGCT
TAATCAGTGAGGCACCTATCTCAGCGATCTGTCTATTTCGTTCATCCATAGTTGCCTGACTCCCCGTCGT
GTAGATAACTACGATACGGGAGGGCTTACCATCTGGCCCCAGTGCTGCAATGATACCGCGAGACCCACGC
TCACCGGCTCCAGATTTATCAGCAATAAACCAGCCAGCCGGAAGGGCCGAGCGCAGAAGTGGTCCTGCAA
CTTTATCCGCCTCCATCCAGTCTATTAATTGTTGCCGGGAAGCTAGAGTAAGTAGTTCGCCAGTTAATAG
TTTGCGCAACGTTGTTGCCATTGCTACAGGCATCGTGGTGTCACGCTCGTCGTTTGGTATGGCTTCATTC
AGCTCCGGTTCCCAACGATCAAGGCGAGTTACATGATCCCCCATGTTGTGCAAAAAAGCGGTTAGCTCCT
TCGGTCCTCCGATCGTTGTCAGAAGTAAGTTGGCCGCAGTGTTATCACTCATGGTTATGGCAGCACTGCA
TAATTCTCTTACTGTCATGCCATCCGTAAGATGCTTTTCTGTGACTGGTGAGTACTCAACCAAGTCATTC
TGAGAATAGTGTATGCGGCGACCGAGTTGCTCTTGCCCGGCGTCAATACGGGATAATACCGCGCCACATA
GCAGAACTTTAAAAGTGCTCATCATTGGAAAACGTTCTTCGGGGCGAAAACTCTCAAGGATCTTACCGCT
GTTGAGATCCAGTTCGATGTAACCCACTCGTGCACCCAACTGATCTTCAGCATCTTTTACTTTCACCAGC
GTTTCTGGGTGAGCAAAAACAGGAAGGCAAAATGCCGCAAAAAAGGGAATAAGGGCGACACGGAAATGTT
GAATACTCATACTCTTCCTTTTTCAATATTATTGAAGCATTTATCAGGGTTATTGTCTCATGAGCGGATA
CATATTTGAATGTATTTAGAAAAATAAACAAATAGGGGTTCCGCGCACATTTCCCCGAAAAGTGCCACCT
GACGTCTAAGAAACCATTATTATCATGACATTAACCTATAAAAATAGGCGTATCACGAGGCCCTTTCGTC
TCGCGCGTTTCGGTGATGACGGTGAAAACCTCTGACACATGCAGCTCCCGGAGACGGTCACAGCTTGTCT
GTAAGCGGATGCCGGGAGCAGACAAGCCCGTCAGGGCGCGTCAGCGGGTGTTGGCGGGTGTCGGGGCTGG
CTTAACTATGCGGCATCAGAGCAGATTGTACTGAGAGTGCACCATATGCGGTGTGAAATACCGCACAGAT
GCGTAAGGAGAAAATACCGCATCAGGAAATTGTAAGCGTTAATATTTTGTTAAAATTCGCGTTAAATTTT
TGTTAAATCAGCTCATTTTTTAACCAATAGGCCGAAATCGGCAAAATCCCTTATAAATCAAAAGAATAGA
CCGAGATAGGGT
[37 nt withheld, positions 2183-2219]
AAAGAACGTGGACTCCAACGTCAAAGG
[49 nt withheld, positions 2247-2295]
T
[91 nt withheld, positions 2297-2387]
G
[101 nt withheld, positions 2389-2489]
CAATGCGCCGCTACAGGGCGCGTCCATTCGCCATTCAGGCTGCGCAACTGTTGGGAAGGGCGATCGGTGC
GGGCCTCTTCGCTATTACGCCAGCTGGCGAAAGGGGGATGTGCTGCAAGGCGATTAAGTTGGGTAACGCC
AGGGTTTTCCCAGTCACGACGTTGTAAAACGACGGCCAGTGAATTGTAATACGACTCACTATAGGACGCG
TCCTAGTTATTAATAGTAATCAATTACGGGGTCATTAGTTCATAGCCCATATATGGAGTTCCGCGTTACA
TAACTTACGGTAAATGGCCCGCCTGGCTGACCGCCCAACGACCCCCGCCCATTGACGTCAATAATGACGT
ATGTTCCCATAGTAACGCCAATAGGGACTTTCCATTGACGTCAATGGGTGGAGTATTTACGGTAAACTGC
CCACTTGGCAGTACATCAAGTGTATCATATGCCAAGTACGCCCCCTATTGACGTCAATGACGGTAAATGG
CCCGCCTGGCATTATGCCCAGTACATGACCTTATGGGACTTTCCTACTTGGCAGTACATCTACGTATTAG
TCATCGCTATTACCATGGTCGAGGTGAGCCCCACGTTCTGCTTCACTCTCCCCATCTCCCCCCCCTCCCC
ACCCCCAATTTTGTATTTATTTATTTTTTAATTATTTTGTGCAGCGATGGGGGCGGGGGGGGGGGGGGGG
CGCGCGCCAGGCGGGGCGGGGCGGGGCGAGGGGCGGGGCGGGGCGAGGCGGAGAGGTGCGGCGGCAGCCA
ATCAGAGCGGCGCGCTCCGAAAGTTTCCTTTTATGGCGAGGCGGCGGCGGCGGCGGCCCTATAAAAAGCG
AAGCGCGCGGCGGGCGGGAGTCGCTGCGCGCTGCCTTCGCCCCGTGCCCCGCTCCGCCGCCGCCTCGCGC
CGCCCGCCCCGGCTCTGACTGACCGCGTTACTCCCACAGGTGAGCGGGCGGGACGGCCCTTCTCCTCCGG
GCTGTAATTAGCGCTTGGTTTAATGACGGCTTGTTTCTTTTCTGTGGCTGCGTGAAAGCCTTGAGGGGCT
CCGGGAGGGCCCTTTGTGCGGGGGGAGCGGCTCGGGGGGTGCGTGCGTGTGTGTGTGCGTGGGGAGCGCC
GCGTGCGGCTCCGCGCTGCCCGGCGGCTGTGAGCGCTGCGGGCGCGGCGCGGGGCTTTGTGCGCTCCGCA
GTGTGCGCGAGGGGAGCGCGGCCGGGGGCGGTGCCCCGCGGTGCGGGGGGGGCTGCGAGGGGAACAAAGG
CTGCGTGCGGGGTGTGTGCGTGGGGGGGTGAGCAGGGGGTGTGGGCGCGTCGGTCGGGCTGCAACCCCCC
CTGCACCCCCCTCCCCGAGTTGCTGAGCACGGCCCGGCTTCGGGTGCGGGGCTCCGTACGGGGCGTGGCG
CGGGGCTCGCCGTGCCGGGCGGGGGGTGGCGGCAGGTGGGGGTGCCGGGCGGGGCGGGGCCGCCTCGGGC
CGGGGAGGGCTCGGGGGAGGGGCGCGGCGGCCCCCGGAGCGCCGGCGGCTGTCGAGGCGCGGCGAGCCGC
AGCCATTGCCTTTTATGGTAATCGTGCGAGAGGGCGCAGGGACTTCCTTTGTCCCAAATCTGTGCGGAGC
CGAAATCTGGGAGGCGCCGCCGCACCCCCTCTAGCGGGCGCGGGGCGAAGCGGTGCGGCGCCGGCAGGAA
GGAAATGGGCGGGGAGGGCCTTCGTGCGTCGCCGCGCCGCCGTCCCCTTCTCCCTCTCCAGCCTCGGGGC
TGTCCGCGGGGGGACGGCTGCCTTCGGGGGGGACGGGGCAGGGCGGGGTTCGGCTTCTGGCGTGTGACCG
GCGGCTCTAGAGCCTCTGCTAACCATGTTCATGCCTTCTTCTTTTTCCTACAGCTCCTGGGCAACGTGCT
GGTTATTGTGCTGTCTCATCATTTTGGCAAAGAATTCGGATCCACCGGCCGGTCGCCACCATGGTGAGCA
AGGGCGAGGAGCTGTTCACCGGGGTGGTGCCCATCCTGGTCGAGCTGGACGGCGACGTAAACGGCCACAA
GTTCAGCGTGTCCGGCGAGGGCGAGGGCGATGCCACCTACGGCAAGCTGACCCTGAAGTTCATCTGCACC
ACCGGCAAGCTGCCCGTGCCCTGGCCCACCCTCGTGACCACCCTGACCTACGGCGTGCAGTGCTTCAGCC
GCTACCCCGACCACATGAAGCAGCACGACTTCTTCAAGTCCGCCATGCCCGAAGGCTACGTCCAGGAGCG
CACCATCTTCTTCAAGGACGACGGCAACTACAAGACCCGCGCCGAGGTGAAGTTCGAGGGCGACACCCTG
GTGAACCGCATCGAGCTGAAGGGCATCGACTTCAAGGAGGACGGCAACATCCTGGGGCACAAGCTGGAGT
ACAACTACAACAGCCACAACGTCTATATCATGGCCGACAAGCAGAAGAACGGCATCAAGGTGAACTTCAA
GATCCGCCACAACATCGAGGACGGCAGCGTGCAGCTCGCCGACCACTACCAGCAGAACACCCCCATCGGC
GACGGCCCCGTGCTGCTGCCCGACAACCACTACCTGAGCACCCAGTCCGCCCTGAGCAAAGACCCCAACG
AGAAGCGCGATCACATGGTCCTGCTGGAGTTCGTGACCGCCGCCGGGATCACTCTCGGCATGGACGAGCT
GTACAAGTCCGGAGAAAACCTATACTTCCAAGGAAGATCTCGAGGCGATCGCATGGAAGCTGCACCCTGT
GACTGTGATGGAGGTACACAAAAAGAAAAAGGCCCATATTATACACACCTTGGGGCAGGACCAAGTGTGG
CTGCTGTCAGGGAGCTCATGGAGACTAGGTTTGGCCAGAAGGGGAAGGCAATCCGGATTGAGAAGATAGT
GTTCACGGGGAAGGAAGGGAAGAGCTCTCAGGGCTGCCCGGTCGCCAAGTGGGTGATCAGAAGAAGTGGT
CCTGAAGAGAAGCTTATTTGTTTGGTTCGTGAGCGTGTAGACCATCACTGTTCGACGGCTGTGATAGTTG
TCCTTATCCTGCTGTGGGAAGGTATCCCTCGCCTGATGGCTGACCGCCTGTACAAAGAGCTCACTGAGAA
CTTGAGGTCCTACAGCGGACATCCCACAGACCGAAGATGTACCCTCAACAAAAAGCGTACCTGCACCTGT
CAAGGCATCGACCCAAAAACCTGCGGAGCGTCCTTCTCCTTTGGCTGTTCGTGGAGCATGTATTTCAACG
GCTGTGAGTTTGGGAGGAGTGAAAACCCCAGAAAATTCAGACTTGCTCCAAACTACCCCTTACATAACTA
CTATAAGAGAATTACTGGAATGAGTTCTGAAGGAAGTGACGTGAAAACCGGGTGGATCATTCCAGACCGC
AAGACCCTCATAAGCAGAGAGGAAAAACAGCTTGAAAAGAATTTACAAGAATTGGCTACAGTATTAGCTC
CACTTTACAAGCAGATGGCTCCAGTTGCTTATCAAAATCAGGTGGAATATGAAGAAGTTGCTGGAGACTG
TCGACTTGGAAATGAAGAGGGGCGTCCTTTCTCTGGTGTCACCTGTTGCATGGATTTTTGTGCCCATTCT
CACAAGGACATTCACAACATGCACAACGGAAGCACCGTGGTGTGTACGTTGATTCGAGCAGATGGCCGTG
ACACAAATTGTCCCGAGGATGAACAACTCCACGTCCTGCCACTATACCGGCTTGCAGACACTGATGAATT
TGGCTCCGTGGAAGGGATGAAGGCCAAAATCAAATCTGGGGCCATCCAAGTCAATGGGCCAACCAGGAAG
AGGCGACTACGTTTTACTGAGCCTGTTCCTCGATGTGGGAAGAGGGCCAAAATGAAGCAGAACCACAATA
AATCAGGTACTGCTGGTCTCAGAAGGAAGAGGATCTCTGCCAGCCCAAAGGGAGCCCCAGGTTCACACAA
CACTAAGAGCTTTTCATCAGCCTCATCTACTTCTCACCTAGTGAAAGACGAATCTACAGACTTCTGTCCC
CTGCAGGCTTCCTCCGCAGAAACATCTACCTGTACGTACAGTAAAACAGCCTCAGGTGGGTTTGCAGAAA
CAAGTAGTATTCTCCACTGCACAATGCCTTCTGGAGCACACAGTGGTGCTAATGCAGCTGCTGGGGAATG
TACTGGAACGGTGCAGCCTGCCGAGGTGGCTGCTCATCCTCACCAGTCTCTTCCCACAGCCGATTCTCCC
GTTCATGCTGAGCCTCTCACTAGTCCATCTGAGCAGCTAACTTCTAACCAGTCAAACCAGCAGCTCCCTC
TCCTCAGCAATTCTCAGAAACTGGCTTCCTGTCAGGTGGAAGATGAGCGGCACCCTGAAGCGGATGAGCC
TCAGCACCCCGAGGACGATAACTTGCCTCAACTTGATGAATTCTGGTCAGACAGTGAGGAGATCTACGCC
GATCCTTCCTTTGGTGGCGTGGCGATAGCACCCATTCACGGCTCGGTGCTCATTGAGTGCGCTCGGAAGG
AGCTTCATGCTACCACCTCTTTGCGCTCCCCCAAACGAGGGGTCCCTTTTCGTGTGTCCCTTGTATTCTA
CCAGCACAAAAGCCTAAACAAGCCTAATCATGGTTTTGATATCAACAAAATTAAGTGTAAATGCAAAAAA
GTAACGAAAAAAAAGCCCGCAGACCGGGAGTGTCCTGATGTATCCCCCGAAGCCAATTTATCACACCAAA
TTCCTTCTCGAGTTGCATCAACCTTAACCCGAGACAATGTTGTTACCGTGTCCCCATACTCTCTCACTCA
TGTTGCGGGACCCTACAATCGTTGGGTCTAAGCGGCCGCAGTTAACGAATTCCGCCCCCCCCCCCTCCCC
CCCCCCTAACGTTACTGGCCGAAGCCGCTTGGAATAAGGCCGGTGTGCGTTTGTCTATATGTTATTTTCC
ACCATATTGCCGTCTTTTGGCAATGTGAGGGCCCGGAAACCTGGCCCTGTCTTCTTGACGAGCATTCCTA
GGGGTCTTTCCCCTCTCGCCAAAGGAATGCAAGGTCTGTTGAATGTCGTGAAGGAAGCAGTTCCTCTGGA
AGCTTCTTGAAGACAAACAACGTCTGTAGCGACCCTTTGCAGGCAGCGGAACCCCCCACCTGGCGACAGG
TGCCTCTGCGGCCAAAAGCCACGTGTATAAGATACACCTGCAAAGGCGGCACAACCCCAGTGCCACGTTG
TGAGTTGGATAGTTGTGGAAAGAGTCAAATGGCTCTCCTCAAGCGTATTCAACAAGGGGCTGAAGGATGC
CCAGAAGGTACCCCATTGTATGGGATCTGATCTGGGGCCTCGGTGCACATGCTTTACATGTGTTTAGTCG
AGGTTAAAAAAACGTCTAGGCCCCCCGAACCACGGGGACGTGGTTTTCCTTTGAAAAACACGATGATAAG
CTTGCCACCATGGCCAAGCCTTTGTCTCAAGAAGAATCCACCCTCATTGAAAGAGCAACGGCTACAATCA
ACAGCATCCCCATCTCTGAAGACTACAGCGTCGCCAGCGCAGCTCTCTCTAGCGACGGCCGCATCTTCAC
TGGTGTCAATGTATATCATTTTACTGGGGGACCTTGTGCAGAACTCGTGGTGCTGGGCACTGCTGCTGCT
GCGGCAGCTGGCAACCTGACTTGTATCGTCGCGATCGGAAATGAGAACAGGGGCATCTTGAGCCCCTGCG
GACGGTGCCGACAGGTGCTTCTCGATCTGCATCCTGGGATCAAAGCCATAGTGAAGGACAGTGATGGACA
GCCGACGGCAGTTGGGATTCGTGAATTGCTGCCCTCTGGTTATGTGTGGGAGGGCTAAGCACTTCGTGGC
CGAGGAGCAGGACTGACACGTGCTACGAGATTTCGATTCCACCGCCGCCTTCTATGAAAGGTTGGGCTTC
GGAATCGTTTTCCGGGACGCCGGCTGGATGATCCTCCAGCGCGGGGATCTCATGCTGGAGTTCTTCGCCC
ACCCCAACTTGTTTATTGCAGCTTATAATGGTTACAAATAAAGCAATAGCATCACAAATTTCACAAATAA
AGCATTTTTTTCACTGCATTCTAGTTGTGGTTTGTCCAAACTCATCAATGTATCTTATCATGTCTGTATA
CCGTCGACCTCGAGGAGCTTTTTGCAAAAGCCTAGGCCTCCAAAAAAGCCTCTTCACTACTTCTGGAATA
GCTCAGAGGCCGAGGCGGCCTCGGCCTCTGCATAAATAAAAAAAATTAGTCAGCCATGGGGCGGAGAATG
GGCGGAACTGGGCGGAGTTAGGGGCGGGATGGGCGGAGTTAGGGGCGGGACTATGGTTGCTGACTAATTG
CTGCATTAATGAATCGGCCAACGCGCGGGGAGAGGCGGTTTGCGTATTGGGCGCTCTTCCGCTTCCTCGC
TCACTGACTCGCTGCGCTCGGTCGTTCGGCTGCGGCGAGCGGTATCAGCTCACTCAAAGGCGGTAATACG
GTTATCCACAGAATCAGGGGATAACGCAGGAAAGAACATGTGAGCAAAAGGCCAGCAAAAGGCCAGGAAC
CGTAAAAAGGCCGCGTTGCTGGCGTT
